Addgene plasmid #157734: pcDNA5-FRT-TO-FH-eGFP
Purpose: mammalian expression of N-terminally Flag-His8 tagged eGFP under control of a tetracycline-inducible promoter
Depositing lab: David Tollervey. Publication: Integrative vectors for regulated expression of SARS-CoV-2 proteins implicated in RNA metabolism. Bresson S, Robertson N, Sani E, Turowski TW, Shchepachev V, Kompauerova M, Spanos C, Helwak A, Tollervey D. Wellcome Open Res. 2020 Nov 3;5:261. doi: 10.12688/wellcomeopenres.16322.1. eCollection 2020. PubMed 33313418.
Backbone
  Vector backbone: pcDNA5-FRT-TO
  Backbone manufacturer: Thermo Fisher
  Vector type: Mammalian Expression
  Selectable markers: Hygromycin
Growth in bacteria
  Bacterial resistance: Ampicillin, 100 μg/mL
  Growth temperature: 37°C
  Growth strain: DH5alpha
  Copy number: High Copy
Gene/Insert
  Gene/Insert name: FH-eGFP (alt name: Flag-His8 tagged eGFP)
  Species: Synthetic
  Tag / fusion protein: Flag-His8 (N terminal on backbone)
  Cloning method: Restriction Enzyme; 5′ cloning site Unknown (unknown if destroyed); 3′ cloning site Unknown (unknown if destroyed)
Resource information
  A portion of this plasmid was derived from a plasmid made by: IDT
Terms and licenses: Academic/Nonprofit Terms; Industry Terms: Not Available to Industry
How to cite: pcDNA5-FRT-TO-FH-eGFP was a gift from David Tollervey (Addgene plasmid # 157734 ; http://n2t.net/addgene:157734 ; RRID:Addgene_157734)
