[The description below was written by a language model from this plasmid's Addgene catalogue record and pLannotate feature annotations shown in this document.]
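Description:
pcDNA5-FRT-TO-FH-eGFP is a mammalian expression plasmid of about 5.9 kb built on the commercial pcDNA5-FRT-TO backbone, designed for tetracycline-regulated expression of eGFP carrying an N-terminal Flag-His8 tandem affinity tag. In bacteria it is maintained through a high-copy ColE1/pUC-type origin and selected with ampicillin via the bla gene and its native promoter. Short remnants of lac regulatory sequences, an f1 ori fragment and a bom fragment are backbone leftovers with no evident role in the payload.

The expression cassette consists of the CMV immediate-early enhancer and promoter followed by two short tet operator matches (annotated by the software as PLtetO-1 fragments). This is the CMV/TetO2 arrangement, in which transcription is blocked by Tet repressor and released by adding tetracycline or doxycycline. Downstream lies the mammalian codon-optimised EGFP coding sequence, terminated by the bGH polyadenylation signal. The Flag-His8 tag is not annotated separately, but the gap between the promoter region and the EGFP feature leaves room for it upstream of the reporter, consistent with the catalogue entry.

After the cassette sits an FRT site directly upstream of a hygromycin resistance gene with an SV40 poly(A) signal and no annotated promoter of its own. This layout is typical of FLP-mediated integration systems: recombination into a genomic FRT site in a suitable host line places the marker behind a resident promoter, so hygromycin resistance reports correct single-copy integration. The associated publication describes integrative vectors for regulated expression of SARS-CoV-2 proteins implicated in RNA metabolism. A tagged eGFP in that series would plausibly act as a control, although the record does not state this.
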