Features (pLannotate 1.2.2; 21 found; start..end, strand, type, name):
     28..80      -  misc_feature   bom (fragment): basis of mobility region from pBR322
    235..614     +  enhancer       CMV enhancer: human cytomegalovirus immediate early enhancer
    615..818     +  promoter       CMV promoter: human cytomegalovirus (CMV) immediate early promoter
    820..839     +  promoter       PLtetO-1 promoter (fragment): modified phage lambda PL promoter with tet operator sites (Lutz and Bujard, 1997)
    841..860     +  promoter       PLtetO-1 promoter (fragment): modified phage lambda PL promoter with tet operator sites (Lutz and Bujard, 1997)
    868..901     +  promoter       TRE3GV promoter (fragment): 3rd-generation Tet-responsive promoter that can be activated by binding of Tet-On® 3G, optimized for retroviral and lentiviral vectors
   1056..1775    +  CDS            EGFP: the original enhanced GFP (Yang et al., 1996) mammalian codon-optimized
   1827..2051    +  polyA_signal   bGH poly(A) signal: bovine growth hormone polyadenylation signal
   2055..2076    +  promoter       SV40 promoter (fragment): SV40 enhancer and early promoter
   2097..2330    +  rep_origin     f1 ori (fragment) (sequence partly withheld): f1 bacteriophage origin of replication; arrow indicates direction of (+) strand synthesis
   2335..2382    +  protein_bind   FRT: FLP-mediated recombination occurs in the 8-bp core sequence TCTAGAAA (Turan and Bode, 2011). FLP recombinase from the Saccharomyces cerevisiae 2μ plasmid
   2390..3412    +  CDS            HygR: aminoglycoside phosphotransferase from E. coli; aph(4)-Ia; confers resistance to hygromycin
   3422..3547    +  CDS            ble (fragment): BLE_KLEPN - Experimental evidence at protein level: Swiss-Prot protein existence level 1. Binding protein with a strong affinity to the bleomycin family of antibiotics. Binds to CL990; an antimitotic-antibiotic compound. From Klebsiella pneumoniae.
   3542..3663    +  polyA_signal   SV40 poly(A) signal: SV40 polyadenylation signal
   3736..3752    -  protein_bind   lac operator: The lac repressor binds to the lac operator to inhibit transcription in E. coli. This inhibition can be relieved by adding lactose or isopropyl-β-D-thiogalactopyranoside (IPTG). lac repressor encoded by lacI
   3760..3790    -  promoter       lac promoter: promoter for the E. coli lac operon
   3805..3826    -  protein_bind   CAP binding site: CAP binding activates transcription in the presence of cAMP. E. coli catabolite activator protein
   3839..3931    -  CDS            lacI (fragment): lac repressor; lacI; The lac repressor binds to the lac operator to inhibit transcription in E. coli. This inhibition can be relieved by adding lactose or isopropyl-β-D-thiogalactopyranoside (IPTG).
   4114..4702    -  rep_origin     ori: high-copy-number ColE1/pMB1/pBR322/pUC origin of replication
   4873..5733    -  CDS            AmpR: β-lactamase; bla; confers resistance to ampicillin, carbenicillin, and related antibiotics
   5734..5838    -  promoter       AmpR promoter: bla
>Addgene plasmid #157734 | pcDNA5-FRT-TO-FH-eGFP | addgene full sequence | sequence record 308155 | Addgene NGS Result
GACGGATCGGGAGATCTCCCGATCCCCTATGGTGCACTCTCAGTACAATCTGCTCTGATGCCGCATAGTT
AAGCCAGTATCTGCTCCCTGCTTGTGTGTTGGAGGTCGCTGAGTAGTGCGCGAGCAAAATTTAAGCTACA
ACAAGGCAAGGCTTGACCGACAATTGCATGAAGAATCTGCTTAGGGTTAGGCGTTTTGCGCTGCTTCGCG
ATGTACGGGCCAGATATACGCGTTGACATTGATTATTGACTAGTTATTAATAGTAATCAATTACGGGGTC
ATTAGTTCATAGCCCATATATGGAGTTCCGCGTTACATAACTTACGGTAAATGGCCCGCCTGGCTGACCG
CCCAACGACCCCCGCCCATTGACGTCAATAATGACGTATGTTCCCATAGTAACGCCAATAGGGACTTTCC
ATTGACGTCAATGGGTGGAGTATTTACGGTAAACTGCCCACTTGGCAGTACATCAAGTGTATCATATGCC
AAGTACGCCCCCTATTGACGTCAATGACGGTAAATGGCCCGCCTGGCATTATGCCCAGTACATGACCTTA
TGGGACTTTCCTACTTGGCAGTACATCTACGTATTAGTCATCGCTATTACCATGGTGATGCGGTTTTGGC
AGTACATCAATGGGCGTGGATAGCGGTTTGACTCACGGGGATTTCCAAGTCTCCACCCCATTGACGTCAA
TGGGAGTTTGTTTTGGCACCAAAATCAACGGGACTTTCCAAAATGTCGTAACAACTCCGCCCCATTGACG
CAAATGGGCGGTAGGCGTGTACGGTGGGAGGTCTATATAAGCAGAGCTCTCCCTATCAGTGATAGAGATC
TCCCTATCAGTGATAGAGATCGTCGACGAGCTCGTTTAGTGAACCGTCAGATCGCCTGGAGACGCCATCC
ACGCTGTTTTGACCTCCATAGAAGACACCGGGACCGATCCAGCCTCCGGACTCTAGCGTTTAAACTTAAG
CTTGAGATGGACTATAAAGATGACGATGACAAGGCCGCAGCCGCACATCACCACCATCATCACCATCACG
GATCCATGGTGAGCAAGGGCGAGGAGCTGTTCACCGGGGTGGTGCCCATCCTGGTCGAGCTGGACGGCGA
CGTAAACGGCCACAAGTTCAGCGTGTCCGGCGAGGGCGAGGGCGATGCCACCTACGGCAAGCTGACCCTG
AAGTTCATCTGCACCACCGGCAAGCTGCCCGTGCCCTGGCCCACCCTCGTGACCACCCTGACCTACGGCG
TGCAGTGCTTCAGCCGCTACCCCGACCACATGAAGCAGCACGACTTCTTCAAGTCCGCCATGCCCGAAGG
CTACGTCCAGGAGCGCACCATCTTCTTCAAGGACGACGGCAACTACAAGACCCGCGCCGAGGTGAAGTTC
GAGGGCGACACCCTGGTGAACCGCATCGAGCTGAAGGGCATCGACTTCAAGGAGGACGGCAACATCCTGG
GGCACAAGCTGGAGTACAACTACAACAGCCACAACGTCTATATCATGGCCGACAAGCAGAAGAACGGCAT
CAAGGTGAACTTCAAGATCCGCCACAACATCGAGGACGGCAGCGTGCAGCTCGCCGACCACTACCAGCAG
AACACCCCCATCGGCGACGGCCCCGTGCTGCTGCCCGACAACCACTACCTGAGCACCCAGTCCGCCCTGA
GCAAAGACCCCAACGAGAAGCGCGATCACATGGTCCTGCTGGAGTTCGTGACCGCCGCCGGGATCACTCT
CGGCATGGACGAGCTGTACAAGTAAAGCGGCCGCTCGAGTCTAGAGGGCCCGTTTAAACCCGCTGATCAG
CCTCGACTGTGCCTTCTAGTTGCCAGCCATCTGTTGTTTGCCCCTCCCCCGTGCCTTCCTTGACCCTGGA
AGGTGCCACTCCCACTGTCCTTTCCTAATAAAATGAGGAAATTGCATCGCATTGTCTGAGTAGGTGTCAT
TCTATTCTGGGGGGTGGGGTGGGGCAGGACAGCAAGGGGGAGGATTGGGAAGACAATAGCAGGCATGCTG
GGGATGCGGTGGGCTCTATGGCTTCTGAGGCGGAAAGAACCAGCTGGGGCTCTAGGGGGTATCCCC
[124 nt withheld, positions 2097-2220]
C
[91 nt withheld, positions 2222-2312]
AGGGTGATGGTTCACGTACCTAGAAGTTCCTATTCCGAAGTTCCTATTCTCTAGAAAGTATAGGAACTTC
CTTGGCCAAAAAGCCTGAACTCACCGCGACGTCTGTCGAGAAGTTTCTGATCGAAAAGTTCGACAGCGTC
TCCGACCTGATGCAGCTCTCGGAGGGCGAAGAATCTCGTGCTTTCAGCTTCGATGTAGGAGGGCGTGGAT
ATGTCCTGCGGGTAAATAGCTGCGCCGATGGTTTCTACAAAGATCGTTATGTTTATCGGCACTTTGCATC
GGCCGCGCTCCCGATTCCGGAAGTGCTTGACATTGGGGAATTCAGCGAGAGCCTGACCTATTGCATCTCC
CGCCGTGCACAGGGTGTCACGTTGCAAGACCTGCCTGAAACCGAACTGCCCGCTGTTCTGCAGCCGGTCG
CGGAGGCCATGGATGCGATCGCTGCGGCCGATCTTAGCCAGACGAGCGGGTTCGGCCCATTCGGACCGCA
AGGAATCGGTCAATACACTACATGGCGTGATTTCATATGCGCGATTGCTGATCCCCATGTGTATCACTGG
CAAACTGTGATGGACGACACCGTCAGTGCGTCCGTCGCGCAGGCTCTCGATGAGCTGATGCTTTGGGCCG
AGGACTGCCCCGAAGTCCGGCACCTCGTGCACGCGGATTTCGGCTCCAACAATGTCCTGACGGACAATGG
CCGCATAACAGCGGTCATTGACTGGAGCGAGGCGATGTTCGGGGATTCCCAATACGAGGTCGCCAACATC
TTCTTCTGGAGGCCGTGGTTGGCTTGTATGGAGCAGCAGACGCGCTACTTCGAGCGGAGGCATCCGGAGC
TTGCAGGATCGCCGCGGCTCCGGGCGTATATGCTCCGCATTGGTCTTGACCAACTCTATCAGAGCTTGGT
TGACGGCAATTTCGATGATGCAGCTTGGGCGCAGGGTCGATGCGACGCAATCGTCCGATCCGGAGCCGGG
ACTGTCGGGCGTACACAAATCGCCCGCAGAAGCGCGGCCGTCTGGACCGATGGCTGTGTAGAAGTACTCG
CCGATAGTGGAAACCGACGCCCCAGCACTCGTCCGAGGGCAAAGGAATAGCACGTACTACGAGATTTCGA
TTCCACCGCCGCCTTCTATGAAAGGTTGGGCTTCGGAATCGTTTTCCGGGACGCCGGCTGGATGATCCTC
CAGCGCGGGGATCTCATGCTGGAGTTCTTCGCCCACCCCAACTTGTTTATTGCAGCTTATAATGGTTACA
AATAAAGCAATAGCATCACAAATTTCACAAATAAAGCATTTTTTTCACTGCATTCTAGTTGTGGTTTGTC
CAAACTCATCAATGTATCTTATCATGTCTGTATACCGTCGACCTCTAGCTAGAGCTTGGCGTAATCATGG
TCATAGCTGTTTCCTGTGTGAAATTGTTATCCGCTCACAATTCCACACAACATACGAGCCGGAAGCATAA
AGTGTAAAGCCTGGGGTGCCTAATGAGTGAGCTAACTCACATTAATTGCGTTGCGCTCACTGCCCGCTTT
CCAGTCGGGAAACCTGTCGTGCCAGCTGCATTAATGAATCGGCCAACGCGCGGGGAGAGGCGGTTTGCGT
ATTGGGCGCTCTTCCGCTTCCTCGCTCACTGACTCGCTGCGCTCGGTCGTTCGGCTGCGGCGAGCGGTAT
CAGCTCACTCAAAGGCGGTAATACGGTTATCCACAGAATCAGGGGATAACGCAGGAAAGAACATGTGAGC
AAAAGGCCAGCAAAAGGCCAGGAACCGTAAAAAGGCCGCGTTGCTGGCGTTTTTCCATAGGCTCCGCCCC
CCTGACGAGCATCACAAAAATCGACGCTCAAGTCAGAGGTGGCGAAACCCGACAGGACTATAAAGATACC
AGGCGTTTCCCCCTGGAAGCTCCCTCGTGCGCTCTCCTGTTCCGACCCTGCCGCTTACCGGATACCTGTC
CGCCTTTCTCCCTTCGGGAAGCGTGGCGCTTTCTCATAGCTCACGCTGTAGGTATCTCAGTTCGGTGTAG
GTCGTTCGCTCCAAGCTGGGCTGTGTGCACGAACCCCCCGTTCAGCCCGACCGCTGCGCCTTATCCGGTA
ACTATCGTCTTGAGTCCAACCCGGTAAGACACGACTTATCGCCACTGGCAGCAGCCACTGGTAACAGGAT
TAGCAGAGCGAGGTATGTAGGCGGTGCTACAGAGTTCTTGAAGTGGTGGCCTAACTACGGCTACACTAGA
AGAACAGTATTTGGTATCTGCGCTCTGCTGAAGCCAGTTACCTTCGGAAAAAGAGTTGGTAGCTCTTGAT
CCGGCAAACAAACCACCGCTGGTAGCGGTGGTTTTTTTGTTTGCAAGCAGCAGATTACGCGCAGAAAAAA
AGGATCTCAAGAAGATCCTTTGATCTTTTCTACGGGGTCTGACGCTCAGTGGAACGAAAACTCACGTTAA
GGGATTTTGGTCATGAGATTATCAAAAAGGATCTTCACCTAGATCCTTTTAAATTAAAAATGAAGTTTTA
AATCAATCTAAAGTATATATGAGTAAACTTGGTCTGACAGTTACCAATGCTTAATCAGTGAGGCACCTAT
CTCAGCGATCTGTCTATTTCGTTCATCCATAGTTGCCTGACTCCCCGTCGTGTAGATAACTACGATACGG
GAGGGCTTACCATCTGGCCCCAGTGCTGCAATGATACCGCGAGACCCACGCTCACCGGCTCCAGATTTAT
CAGCAATAAACCAGCCAGCCGGAAGGGCCGAGCGCAGAAGTGGTCCTGCAACTTTATCCGCCTCCATCCA
GTCTATTAATTGTTGCCGGGAAGCTAGAGTAAGTAGTTCGCCAGTTAATAGTTTGCGCAACGTTGTTGCC
ATTGCTACAGGCATCGTGGTGTCACGCTCGTCGTTTGGTATGGCTTCATTCAGCTCCGGTTCCCAACGAT
CAAGGCGAGTTACATGATCCCCCATGTTGTGCAAAAAAGCGGTTAGCTCCTTCGGTCCTCCGATCGTTGT
CAGAAGTAAGTTGGCCGCAGTGTTATCACTCATGGTTATGGCAGCACTGCATAATTCTCTTACTGTCATG
CCATCCGTAAGATGCTTTTCTGTGACTGGTGAGTACTCAACCAAGTCATTCTGAGAATAGTGTATGCGGC
GACCGAGTTGCTCTTGCCCGGCGTCAATACGGGATAATACCGCGCCACATAGCAGAACTTTAAAAGTGCT
CATCATTGGAAAACGTTCTTCGGGGCGAAAACTCTCAAGGATCTTACCGCTGTTGAGATCCAGTTCGATG
TAACCCACTCGTGCACCCAACTGATCTTCAGCATCTTTTACTTTCACCAGCGTTTCTGGGTGAGCAAAAA
CAGGAAGGCAAAATGCCGCAAAAAAGGGAATAAGGGCGACACGGAAATGTTGAATACTCATACTCTTCCT
TTTTCAATATTATTGAAGCATTTATCAGGGTTATTGTCTCATGAGCGGATACATATTTGAATGTATTTAG
AAAAATAAACAAATAGGGGTTCCGCGCACATTTCCCCGAAAAGTGCCACCTGACGTC
